Addgene plasmid #246819: pGGF-NLS-NOS terminator-Hygromycin resistance
Purpose: A GreenGate entry vector containing SV40 NLS and Rex NLS followed by a Hygromycin resistance expression cassette
Depositing lab: Danhua Jiang. Depositing organization: Institute of Genetics and Developmental Biology, Chinese Academy of Sciences.
Backbone
  Vector backbone: pGGF000
  Backbone size w/o insert (bp): 2686
  Vector type: GreenGate cloning entry vector
  Selectable markers: Hygromycin
Growth in bacteria
  Bacterial resistance: Ampicillin, 100 μg/mL
  Growth temperature: 37°C
  Growth strain: DH5alpha
  Copy number: High Copy
Gene/Insert
  Gene/Insert name: NLS-NOS terminator-Hygromycin resistance
  Species: Synthetic
  Insert size (bp): 2651
  Cloning method: Restriction Enzyme; 5′ cloning site BsaI (not destroyed); 3′ cloning site BsaI (not destroyed)
  Sequencing primers: 5′ atgtgagttagctcactcattaggcac; 3′ gcaaggcgattaagttgggtaacg
Terms and licenses: Academic/Nonprofit Terms; Industry Terms: Not Available to Industry
How to cite: pGGF-NLS-NOS terminator-Hygromycin resistance was a gift from Danhua Jiang (Addgene plasmid # 246819 ; http://n2t.net/addgene:246819 ; RRID:Addgene_246819)
