[The description below was written by a language model from this plasmid's Addgene catalogue record and pLannotate feature annotations shown in this document.]
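Description:
pGGF-NLS-NOS terminator-Hygromycin resistance is a GreenGate entry vector built on the pGGF000 backbone, the module position that normally supplies the plant resistance cassette in GreenGate Golden Gate assembly. It is a high-copy E. coli plasmid carrying a ColE1/pUC-type origin and a β-lactamase gene for ampicillin selection. The remaining bacterial features (lac promoter/operator, CAP site, SP6 and T7 promoters, and fragments of lacI, lacZα, bom and rop) are remnants of the cloning backbone flanking the insert. The synthetic insert of about 2.65 kb is bordered by BsaI sites that are retained, so the module can be released and ligated with other GreenGate modules into a plant destination vector.

The payload combines two functions in one module. The first part is a C-terminal coding segment that the catalogue describes as an SV40 NLS plus the HTLV-1 Rex NLS, followed by the nopaline synthase (NOS) terminator. When assembled downstream of a coding module, it would add nuclear localization signals to the fusion protein and supply the terminator and polyadenylation signal for that transcript. The automated annotation detects the Rex NLS but not the SV40 NLS, and it also identifies a GB1 domain (the protein G B1 solubility tag) just upstream, which the catalogue entry does not mention. The second part is a complete plant selection cassette in which the CaMV 35S promoter drives hygromycin B phosphotransferase, ending in the CaMV poly(A) signal, so transformed plant cells can be selected on hygromycin. The record supports its use as a building block for plant expression constructs encoding nuclear-targeted proteins, but it does not name a specific application or partner modules.
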