Features (pLannotate 1.2.2; 19 found; start..end, strand, type, name):
     96..200     +  promoter       AmpR promoter: bla
    201..1061    +  CDS            AmpR: β-lactamase; bla; confers resistance to ampicillin, carbenicillin, and related antibiotics
   1232..1820    +  rep_origin     ori: high-copy-number ColE1/pMB1/pBR322/pUC origin of replication
   2003..2095    +  CDS            lacI (fragment): lac repressor; lacI; The lac repressor binds to the lac operator to inhibit transcription in E. coli. This inhibition can be relieved by adding lactose or isopropyl-β-D-thiogalactopyranoside (IPTG).
   2108..2129    +  protein_bind   CAP binding site: CAP binding activates transcription in the presence of cAMP. E. coli catabolite activator protein
   2144..2174    +  promoter       lac promoter: promoter for the E. coli lac operon
   2182..2198    +  protein_bind   lac operator: The lac repressor binds to the lac operator to inhibit transcription in E. coli. This inhibition can be relieved by adding lactose or isopropyl-β-D-thiogalactopyranoside (IPTG). lac repressor encoded by lacI
   2212..2230    +  promoter       SP6 promoter: promoter for bacteriophage SP6 RNA polymerase
   2323..2484    +  CDS            GB1: B1 domain of Streptococcal protein G effective as a solubilizing fusion partner (Cheng and Patel, 2004)
   2512..2562    +  CDS            Rex NLS: nuclear localization signal from the human T-cell leukemia virus type 1 (HTLV-1) Rex protein
   2595..2841    +  terminator     NOS terminator: nopaline synthase terminator and poly(A) signal
   2919..3264    +  promoter       CaMV 35S promoter: strong constitutive promoter from cauliflower mosaic virus
   3216..3262    +  promoter       minimal CaMV 35S promoter: minimal 35S promoter from cauliflower mosaic virus
   3337..4362    +  CDS            HygR: hygromycin B phosphotransferase confers resistance to hygromycin
   4403..4577    +  polyA_signal   CaMV poly(A) signal: cauliflower mosaic virus polyadenylation signal
   4599..4617    -  promoter       T7 promoter: promoter for bacteriophage T7 RNA polymerase
   4619..4771    +  CDS            lacZα (fragment): LacZα fragment of β-galactosidase; lacZ fragment
   4777..4876    -  misc_feature   bom (fragment): basis of mobility region from pBR322
   4978..1       -  CDS            rop (fragment) (across the origin): Rop protein, which maintains plasmids at low copy number; rop
>Addgene plasmid #246819 | pGGF-NLS-NOS terminator-Hygromycin resistance | addgene full sequence | sequence record 494251 | Addgene NGS Result
GACGAAAGGGCCTCGTGATACGCCTATTTTTATAGGTTAATGTCATGATAATAATGGTTTCTTAGACGTC
AGGTGGCACTTTTCGGGGAAATGTGCGCGGAACCCCTATTTGTTTATTTTTCTAAATACATTCAAATATG
TATCCGCTCATGAGACAATAACCCTGATAAATGCTTCAATAATATTGAAAAAGGAAGAGTATGAGTATTC
AACATTTCCGTGTCGCCCTTATTCCCTTTTTTGCGGCATTTTGCCTTCCTGTTTTTGCTCACCCAGAAAC
GCTGGTGAAAGTAAAAGATGCTGAAGATCAGTTGGGTGCACGAGTGGGTTACATCGAACTGGATCTCAAC
AGCGGTAAGATCCTTGAGAGTTTTCGCCCCGAAGAACGTTTTCCAATGATGAGCACTTTTAAAGTTCTGC
TATGTGGCGCGGTATTATCCCGTATTGACGCCGGGCAAGAGCAACTCGGTCGCCGCATACACTATTCTCA
GAATGACTTGGTTGAGTACTCACCAGTCACAGAAAAGCATCTTACGGATGGCATGACAGTAAGAGAATTA
TGTAGTGCTGCCATAACCATGAGTGATAACACTGCGGCCAACTTACTTCTGACAACGATCGGAGGACCGA
AGGAGCTAACCGCTTTTTTGCACAACATGGGGGATCATGTAACTCGCCTTGATCGTTGGGAACCGGAGCT
GAATGAAGCCATACCAAACGACGAGCGTGACACCACGATGCCTGTAGCAATGGCAACAACGTTGCGCAAA
CTATTAACTGGCGAACTACTTACTCTAGCTTCCCGGCAACAATTAATAGACTGGATGGAGGCGGATAAAG
TTGCAGGACCACTTCTGCGCTCGGCCCTTCCGGCTGGCTGGTTTATTGCTGATAAATCTGGAGCCGGTGA
GCGTGGCTCTCGAGGTATCATTGCAGCACTGGGGCCAGATGGTAAGCCCTCCCGTATCGTAGTTATCTAC
ACGACGGGGAGTCAGGCAACTATGGATGAACGAAATAGACAGATCGCTGAGATAGGTGCCTCACTGATTA
AGCATTGGTAACTGTCAGACCAAGTTTACTCATATATACTTTAGATTGATTTAAAACTTCATTTTTAATT
TAAAAGGATCTAGGTGAAGATCCTTTTTAATAATCTCATGACCAAAATCCCTTAACGTGAGTTTTCGTTC
CACTGAGCGTCAGACCCCGTAGAAAAGATCAAAGGATCTTCTTGAGATCCTTTTTTTCTGCGCGTAATCT
GCTGCTTGCAAACAAAAAAACCACCGCTACCAGCGGTGGTTTGTTTGCCGGATCAAGAGCTACCAACTCT
TTTTCCGAAGGTAACTGGCTTCAGCAGAGCGCAGATACCAAATACTGTTCTTCTAGTGTAGCCGTAGTTA
GGCCACCACTTCAAGAACTCTGTAGCACCGCCTACATACCTCGCTCTGCTAATCCTGTTACCAGTGGCTG
CTGCCAGTGGCGATAAGTCGTGTCTTACCGGGTTGGACTCAAGACGATAGTTACCGGATAAGGCGCAGCG
GTCGGGCTGAACGGGGGGTTCGTGCACACAGCCCAGCTTGGAGCGAACGACCTACACCGAACTGAGATAC
CTACAGCGTGAGCTATGAGAAAGCGCCACGCTTCCCGAAGGGAGAAAGGCGGACAGGTATCCGGTAAGCG
GCAGGGTCGGAACAGGAGAGCGCACGAGGGAGCTTCCAGGGGGAAACGCCTGGTATCTTTATAGTCCTGT
CGGGTTTCGCCACCTCTGACTTGAGCGTCGATTTTTGTGATGCTCGTCAGGGGGGCGGAGCCTATGGAAA
AACGCCAGCAACGCGGCCTTTTTACGGTTCCTGGCCTTTTGCTGGCCTTTTGCTCACATGTTCTTTCCTG
CGTTATCCCCTGATTCTGTGGATAACCGTATTACCGCCTTTGAGTGAGCTGATACCGCTCGCCGCAGCCG
AACGACCGAGCGCAGCGAGTCAGTGAGCGAGGAAGCGGAAGAGCGCCCAATACGCAAACCGCCTCTCCCC
GCGCGTTGGCCGATTCATTAATGCAGCTGGCACGACAGGTTTCCCGACTGGAAAGCGGGCAGTGAGCGCA
ACGCAATTAATGTGAGTTAGCTCACTCATTAGGCACCCCAGGCTTTACACTTTATGCTTCCGGCTCGTAT
GTTGTGTGGAATTGTGAGCGGATAACAATTTCACACGAGCTATTTAGGTGACACTATAGAAGTGAAGCTT
GGTCTCAACTACCGGCGGTGGCGGAGGGGCTCCAAAGAAGAAGAGAAAGGTCCGTACGGGAGGAGGATCT
CGGACCGAAGAGTACAAGCTTATCCTGAACGGTAAAACCCTGAAAGGTGAAACCACCACCGAAGCTGTTG
ACGCTGCTACCGCGGAAAAAGTTTTCAAACAGTACGCTAACGACAACGGTGTTGACGGTGAATGGACCTA
CGACGACGCTACCAAAACCTTCACGGTAACCGAAGGTGGTGGTAGCGGTGGTGGTACTAGTCCAAAAACA
AGGAGGAGGCCGCGAAGATCACAACGGAAAAGGCCGCCTACGCCATGGCCGTAAGTTTGAGCTCGAATTT
CCCCGATCGTTCAAACATTTGGCAATAAAGTTTCTTAAGATTGAATCCTGTTGCCGGTCTTGCGATGATT
ATCATATAATTTCTGTTGAATTACGTTAAGCATGTAATAATTAACATGTAATGCATGACGTTATTTATGA
GATGGGTTTTTATGATTAGAGTCCCGCAATTATACATTTAATACGCGATAGAAAACAAAATATAGCGCGC
AAACTAGGATAAATTATCGCGCGCGGTGTCATCTATGTTACGGTACCATGGTGGAGCACGACACTCTCGT
CTACTCCAAGAATATCAAAGATACAGTCTCAGAAGACCAAAGGGCTATTGAGACTTTTCAACAAAGGGTA
ATATCGGGAAACCTCCTCGGATTCCATTGCCCAGCTATCTGTCACTTCATCAAAAGGACAGTAGAAAAGG
AAGGTGGCACCTACAAATGCCATCATTGCGATAAAGGAAAGGCTATCGTTCAAGATGCCTCTGCCGACAG
TGGTCCCAAAGATGGACCCCCACCCACGAGGAGCATCGTGGAAAAAGAAGACGTTCCAACCACGTCTTCA
AAGCAAGTGGATTGATGTGATATCTCCACTGACGTAAGGGATGACGCACAATCCCACTATCCTTCGCAAG
ACCCTTCCTCTATATAAGGAAGTTCATTTCATTTGGAGAGGACACGCTGAAATCACCAGTCTCTCTCTAC
AAATCTATCTCTCTCGAGCTTTCGCAGATCCGGGGGGCAATGAGATATGAAAAAGCCTGAACTCACCGCG
ACGTCTGTCGAGAAGTTTCTGATCGAAAAGTTCGACAGCGTCTCCGACCTGATGCAGCTCTCGGAGGGCG
AAGAATCTCGTGCTTTCAGCTTCGATGTAGGAGGGCGTGGATATGTCCTGCGGGTAAATAGCTGCGCCGA
TGGTTTCTACAAAGATCGTTATGTTTATCGGCACTTTGCATCGGCCGCGCTCCCGATTCCGGAAGTGCTT
GACATTGGGGAGTTTAGCGAGAGCCTGACCTATTGCATCTCCCGCCGTTCACAGGGTGTCACGTTGCAAG
ACCTGCCTGAAACCGAACTGCCCGCTGTTCTACAACCGGTCGCGGAGGCTATGGATGCGATCGCTGCGGC
CGATCTTAGCCAGACGAGCGGGTTCGGCCCATTCGGACCGCAAGGAATCGGTCAATACACTACATGGCGT
GATTTCATATGCGCGATTGCTGATCCCCATGTGTATCACTGGCAAACTGTGATGGACGACACCGTCAGTG
CGTCCGTCGCGCAGGCTCTCGATGAGCTGATGCTTTGGGCCGAGGACTGCCCCGAAGTCCGGCACCTCGT
GCACGCGGATTTCGGCTCCAACAATGTCCTGACGGACAATGGCCGCATAACAGCGGTCATTGACTGGAGC
GAGGCGATGTTCGGGGATTCCCAATACGAGGTCGCCAACATCTTCTTCTGGAGGCCGTGGTTGGCTTGTA
TGGAGCAGCAGACGCGCTACTTCGAGCGGAGGCATCCGGAGCTTGCAGGATCGCCACGACTCCGGGCGTA
TATGCTCCGCATTGGTCTTGACCAACTCTATCAGAGCTTGGTTGACGGCAATTTCGATGATGCAGCTTGG
GCGCAGGGTCGATGCGACGCAATCGTCCGATCCGGAGCCGGGACTGTCGGGCGTACACAAATCGCCCGCA
GAAGCGCGGCCGTCTGGACCGATGGCTGTGTAGAAGTACTCGCCGATAGTGGAAACCGACGCCCCAGCAC
TCGTCCGAGGGCAAAGAAATAGAGTAGATGCCGACCGGGATCTGTCGATCGACAAGCTCGAGTTTCTCCA
TAATAATGTGTGAGTAGTTCCCAGATAAGGGAATTAGGGTTCCTATAGGGTTTCGCTCATGTGTTGAGCA
TATAAGAAACCCTTAGTATGTATTTGTATTTGTAAAATACTTCTATCAATAAAATTTCTAATTCCTAAAA
CCAAAATCCAGTACTAAAATCCAGATCGTATTGAGACCGAATTCTCGCCCTATAGTGAGTCGTATTACCT
GGCCGTCGTTTTACAACGTCGTGACTGGGAAAACCCTGGCGTTACCCAACTTAATCGCCTTGCAGCACAT
CCCCCTTTCGCCAGCTGGCGTAATAGCGAAGAGGCCCGCACCGATCGCCCTTCCCAACAGTTGCGCAGCC
TGAATGGCGAATGGCGCCTGATGCGGTATTTTCTCCTTACGCATCTGTGCGGTATTTCACACCGCATATG
GTGCACTCTCAGTACAATCTGCTCTGATGCCGCATAGTTAAGCCAGCCCCGACACCCGCCAACACCCGCT
GACGCGCCCTGACGGGCTTGTCTGCTCCCGGCATCCGCTTACAGACAAGCTGTGACCGTCTCCGGGAGCT
GCATGTGTCAGAGGTTTTCACCGTCATCACCGAAACGCGCGA
